>Addgene plasmid #80493 | pAAVS1-P-CAG-GFPluc2 | depositor full sequence | sequence record 151598 | pAAVS1-P-CAG-GFPluc2 sequence 10330 bps
GCACTTTTCGGGGAAATGTGCGCGGAACCCCTATTTGTTTATTTTTCTAAATACATTCAAATATGTATCC
GCTCATGAGACAATAACCCTGATAAATGCTTCAATAATATTGAAAAAGGAAGAGTATGAGTATTCAACAT
TTCCGTGTCGCCCTTATTCCCTTTTTTGCGGCATTTTGCCTTCCTGTTTTTGCTCACCCAGAAACGCTGG
TGAAAGTAAAAGATGCTGAAGATCAGTTGGGTGCACGAGTGGGTTACATCGAACTGGATCTCAACAGCGG
TAAGATCCTTGAGAGTTTTCGCCCCGAAGAACGTTTTCCAATGATGAGCACTTTTAAAGTTCTGCTATGT
GGCGCGGTATTATCCCGTATTGACGCCGGGCAAGAGCAACTCGGTCGCCGCATACACTATTCTCAGAATG
ACTTGGTTGAGTACTCACCAGTCACAGAAAAGCATCTTACGGATGGCATGACAGTAAGAGAATTATGCAG
TGCTGCCATAACCATGAGTGATAACACTGCGGCCAACTTACTTCTGACAACGATCGGAGGACCGAAGGAG
CTAACCGCTTTTTTGCACAACATGGGGGATCATGTAACTCGCCTTGATCGTTGGGAACCGGAGCTGAATG
AAGCCATACCAAACGACGAGCGTGACACCACGATGCCTGTAGCAATGGCAACAACGTTGCGCAAACTATT
AACTGGCGAACTACTTACTCTAGCTTCCCGGCAACAATTAATAGACTGGATGGAGGCGGATAAAGTTGCA
GGACCACTTCTGCGCTCGGCCCTTCCGGCTGGCTGGTTTATTGCTGATAAATCTGGAGCCGGTGAGCGTG
GGTCTCGCGGTATCATTGCAGCACTGGGGCCAGATGGTAAGCCCTCCCGTATCGTAGTTATCTACACGAC
GGGGAGTCAGGCAACTATGGATGAACGAAATAGACAGATCGCTGAGATAGGTGCCTCACTGATTAAGCAT
TGGTAACTGTCAGACCAAGTTTACTCATATATACTTTAGATTGATTTAAAACTTCATTTTTAATTTAAAA
GGATCTAGGTGAAGATCCTTTTTGATAATCTCATGACCAAAATCCCTTAACGTGAGTTTTCGTTCCACTG
AGCGTCAGACCCCGTAGAAAAGATCAAAGGATCTTCTTGAGATCCTTTTTTTCTGCGCGTAATCTGCTGC
TTGCAAACAAAAAAACCACCGCTACCAGCGGTGGTTTGTTTGCCGGATCAAGAGCTACCAACTCTTTTTC
CGAAGGTAACTGGCTTCAGCAGAGCGCAGATACCAAATACTGTCCTTCTAGTGTAGCCGTAGTTAGGCCA
CCACTTCAAGAACTCTGTAGCACCGCCTACATACCTCGCTCTGCTAATCCTGTTACCAGTGGCTGCTGCC
AGTGGCGATAAGTCGTGTCTTACCGGGTTGGACTCAAGACGATAGTTACCGGATAAGGCGCAGCGGTCGG
GCTGAACGGGGGGTTCGTGCACACAGCCCAGCTTGGAGCGAACGACCTACACCGAACTGAGATACCTACA
GCGTGAGCTATGAGAAAGCGCCACGCTTCCCGAAGGGAGAAAGGCGGACAGGTATCCGGTAAGCGGCAGG
GTCGGAACAGGAGAGCGCACGAGGGAGCTTCCAGGGGGAAACGCCTGGTATCTTTATAGTCCTGTCGGGT
TTCGCCACCTCTGACTTGAGCGTCGATTTTTGTGATGCTCGTCAGGGGGGCGGAGCCTATGGAAAAACGC
CAGCAACGCGGCCTTTTTACGGTTCCTGGCCTTTTGCTGGCCTTTTGCTCACATGTTCTTTCCTGCGTTA
TCCCCTGATTCTGTGGATAACCGTATTACCGCCTTTGAGTGAGCTGATACCGCTCGCCGCAGCCGAACGA
CCGAGCGCAGCGAGTCAGTGAGCGAGGAAGCGGAAGAGCGCCCAATACGCAAACCGCCTCTCCCCGCGCG
TTGGCCGATTCATTAATGCAGCTGGCACGACAGGTTTCCCGACTGGAAAGCGGGCAGTGAGCGCAACGCA
ATTAATGTGAGTTAGCTCACTCATTAGGCACCCCAGGCTTTACACTTTATGCTTCCGGCTCGTATGTTGT
GTGGAATTGTGAGCGGATAACAATTTCACACAGGAAACAGCTATGACCATGATTACGCCAAGCTCGAAAT
TAACCCTCACTAAAGGGAACAAAAGCTGTGCTTTCTCTGACCAGCATTCTCTCCCCTGGGCCTGTGCCGC
TTTCTGTCTGCAGCTTGTGGCCTGGGTCACCTCTACGGCTGGCCCAGATCCTTCCCTGCCGCCTCCTTCA
GGTTCCGTCTTCCTCCACTCCCTCTTCCCCTTGCTCTCTGCTGTGTTGCTGCCCAAGGATGCTCTTTCCG
GAGCACTTCCTTCTCGGCGCTGCACCACGTGATGTCCTCTGAGCGGATCCTCCCCGTGTCTGGGTCCTCT
CCGGGCATCTCTCCTCCCTCACCCAACCCCATGCCGTCTTCACTCGCTGGGTTCCCTTTTCCTTCTCCTT
CTGGGGCCTGTGCCATCTCTCGTTTCTTAGGATGGCCTTCTCCGACGGATGTCTCCCTTGCGTCCCGCCT
CCCCTTCTTGTAGGCCTGCATCATCACCGTTTTTCTGGACAACCCCAAAGTACCCCGTCTCCCTGGCTTT
AGCCACCTCTCCATCCTCTTGCTTTCTTTGCCTGGACACCCCGTTCTCCTGTGGATTCGGGTCACCTCTC
ACTCCTTTCATTTGGGCAGCTCCCCTACCCCCCTTACCTCTCTAGTCTGTGCTAGCTCTTCCAGCCCCCT
GTCATGGCATCTTCCAGGGGTCCGAGAGCTCAGCTAGTCTTCTTCCTCCAACCCGGGCCCCTATGTCCAC
TTCAGGACAGCATGTTTGCTGCCTCCAGGGATCCTGTGTCCCCGAGCTGGGACCACCTTATATTCCCAGG
GCCGGTTAATGTGGCTCTGGTTCTGGGTACTTTTATCTGTCCCCTCCACCCCACAGTGGGGCAAGCTTCT
GACCTCTTCTCTTCCTCCCACAGGGCCTCGAGAGATCTGGCAGCGGAGAGGGCAGAGGAAGTCTTCTAAC
ATGCGGTGACGTGGAGGAGAATCCCGGCCCTAGGCTCGAGATGACCGAGTACAAGCCCACGGTGCGCCTC
GCCACCCGCGACGACGTCCCCAGGGCCGTACGCACCCTCGCCGCCGCGTTCGCCGACTACCCCGCCACGC
GCCACACCGTCGATCCGGACCGCCACATCGAGCGGGTCACCGAGCTGCAAGAACTCTTCCTCACGCGCGT
CGGGCTCGACATCGGCAAGGTGTGGGTCGCGGACGACGGCGCCGCGGTGGCGGTCTGGACCACGCCGGAG
AGCGTCGAAGCGGGGGCGGTGTTCGCCGAGATCGGCCCGCGCATGGCCGAGTTGAGCGGTTCCCGGCTGG
CCGCGCAGCAACAGATGGAAGGCCTCCTGGCGCCGCACCGGCCCAAGGAGCCCGCGTGGTTCCTGGCCAC
CGTCGGCGTCTCGCCCGACCACCAGGGCAAGGGTCTGGGCAGCGCCGTCGTGCTCCCCGGAGTGGAGGCG
GCCGAGCGCGCCGGGGTGCCCGCCTTCCTGGAGACCTCCGCGCCCCGCAACCTCCCCTTCTACGAGCGGC
TCGGCTTCACCGTCACCGCCGACGTCGAGGTGCCCGAAGGACCGCGCACCTGGTGCATGACCCGCAAGCC
CGGTGCCTGATCTAGAGGGCCCGTTTAAACCCGCTGATCAGCCTCGACTGTGCCTTCTAGTTGCCAGCCA
TCTGTTGTTTGCCCCTCCCCCGTGCCTTCCTTGACCCTGGAAGGTGCCACTCCCACTGTCCTTTCCTAAT
AAAATGAGGAAATTGCATCGCATTGTCTGAGTAGGTGTCATTCTATTCTGGGGGGTGGGGTGGGGCAGGA
CAGCAAGGGGGAGGATTGGGAAGACAATAGCAGGCATGCTGGGGATGCGGTGGGCTCTATGGGCTAGCGG
TGGCGGCCTCGACATTGATTATTGACTAGTTATTAATAGTAATCAATTACGGGGTCATTAGTTCATAGCC
CATATATGGAGTTCCGCGTTACATAACTTACGGTAAATGGCCCGCCTGGCTGACCGCCCAACGACCCCCG
CCCATTGACGTCAATAATGACGTATGTTCCCATAGTAACGCCAATAGGGACTTTCCATTGACGTCAATGG
GTGGAGTATTTACGGTAAACTGCCCACTTGGCAGTACATCAAGTGTATCATATGCCAAGTACGCCCCCTA
TTGACGTCAATGACGGTAAATGGCCCGCCTGGCATTATGCCCAGTACATGACCTTATGGGACTTTCCTAC
TTGGCAGTACATCTACGTATTAGTCATCGCTATTACCATGGTCGAGGTGAGCCCCACGTTCTGCTTCACT
CTCCCCATCTCCCCCCCCTCCCCACCCCCAATTTTGTATTTATTTATTTTTTAATTATTTTGTGCAGCGA
TGGGGGCGGGGGGGGGGGGGGGGCGCGCGCCAGGCGGGGCGGGGCGGGGCGAGGGGCGGGGCGGGGCGAG
GCGGAGAGGTGCGGCGGCAGCCAATCAGAGCGGCGCGCTCCGAAAGTTTCCTTTTATGGCGAGGCGGCGG
CGGCGGCGGCCCTATAAAAAGCGAAGCGCGCGGCGGGCGGGAGTCGCTGCGCGCTGCCTTCGCCCCGTGC
CCCGCTCCGCGCCGCCTCGCGCCGCCCGCCCCGGCTCTGACTGACCGCGTTACTCCCACAGGTGAGCGGG
CGGGACGGCCCTTCTCCTCCGGGCTGTAATTAGCGCTTGGTTTAATGACGGCTTGTTTCTTTTCTGTGGC
TGCGTGAAAGCCTTGAGGGGCTCCGGGAGGGCCCTTTGTGCGGGGGGAGCGGCTCGGGGGGTGCGTGCGT
GTGTGTGTGCGTGGGGAGCGCCGCGTGCGGCTCCGCGCTGCCCGGCGGCTGTGAGCGCTGCGGGCGCGGC
GCGGGGCTTTGTGCGCTCCGCAGTGTGCGCGAGGGGAGCGCGGCCGGGGGCGGTGCCCCGCGGTGCGGGG
GGGGCTGCGAGGGGAACAAAGGCTGCGTGCGGGGTGTGTGCGTGGGGGGGTGAGCAGGGGGTGTGGGCGC
GTCGGTCGGGCTGCAACCCCCCCTGCACCCCCCTCCCCGAGTTGCTGAGCACGGCCCGGCTTCGGGTGCG
GGGCTCCGTACGGGGCGTGGCGCGGGGCTCGCCGTGCCGGGCGGGGGGTGGCGGCAGGTGGGGGTGCCGG
GCGGGGCGGGGCCGCCTCGGGCCGGGGAGGGCTCGGGGGAGGGGCGCGGCGGCCCCCGGAGCGCCGGCGG
CTGTCGAGGCGCGGCGAGCCGCAGCCATTGCCTTTTATGGTAATCGTGCGAGAGGGCGCAGGGACTTCCT
TTGTCCCAAATCTGTGCGGAGCCGAAATCTGGGAGGCGCCGCCGCACCCCCTCTAGCGGGCGCGGGGCGA
AGCGGTGCGGCGCCGGCAGGAAGGAAATGGGCGGGGAGGGCCTTCGTGCGTCGCCGCGCCGCCGTCCCCT
TCTCCCTCTCCAGCCTCGGGGCTGTCCGCGGGGGGACGGCTGCCTTCGGGGGGGACGGGGCAGGGCGGGG
TTCGGCTTCTGGCGTGTGACCGGCGGCTCTAGAGCCTCTGCTAACCATGTTCATGCCTTCTTCTTTTTCC
TACAGCTCCTGGGCAACGTGCTGGTTATTGTGCTGTCTCATCATTTTGGCAAAGAATTCGCGGCCGCGGT
ACCGGCGCGCCGGATCCTGCAGGTTATCACAAGTTTGTACAAAAAAGCAGGCTGGACCATGGTGAGCAAG
GGCGAGGAGCTGTTCACCGGGGTGGTGCCCATCCTGGTCGAGCTGGACGGCGACGTAAACGGCCACAAGT
TCAGCGTGTCCGGCGAGGGCGAGGGCGATGCCACCTACGGCAAGCTGACCCTGAAGTTCATCTGCACCAC
CGGCAAGCTGCCCGTGCCCTGGCCCACCCTCGTGACCACCCTGACCTACGGCGTGCAGTGCTTCAGCCGC
TACCCCGACCACATGAAGCAGCACGACTTCTTCAAGTCCGCCATGCCCGAAGGCTACGTCCAGGAGCGCA
CCATCTTCTTCAAGGACGACGGCAACTACAAGACCCGCGCCGAGGTGAAGTTCGAGGGCGACACCCTGGT
GAACCGCATCGAGCTGAAGGGCATCGACTTCAAGGAGGACGGCAACATCCTGGGGCACAAGCTGGAGTAC
AACTACAACAGCCACAACGTCTATATCATGGCCGACAAGCAGAAGAACGGCATCAAGGTGAACTTCAAGA
TCCGCCACAACATCGAGGACGGCAGCGTGCAGCTCGCCGACCACTACCAGCAGAACACCCCCATCGGCGA
CGGCCCCGTGCTGCTGCCCGACAACCACTACCTGAGCACCCAGTCCGCCCTGAGCAAAGACCCCAACGAG
AAGCGCGATCACATGGTCCTGCTGGAGTTCGTGACCGCCGCCGGGATCACTCTCGGCATGGACGAGCTGT
ACAAGGGCGGTGGAAGATCTGGGAATTCAGAAGATGCCAAAAACATTAAGAAGGGCCCAGCGCCATTCTA
CCCACTCGAAGACGGGACCGCCGGCGAGCAGCTGCACAAAGCCATGAAGCGCTACGCCCTGGTGCCCGGC
ACCATCGCCTTTACCGACGCACATATCGAGGTGGACATTACCTACGCCGAGTACTTCGAGATGAGCGTTC
GGCTGGCAGAAGCTATGAAGCGCTATGGGCTGAATACAAACCATCGGATCGTGGTGTGCAGCGAGAATAG
CTTGCAGTTCTTCATGCCCGTGTTGGGTGCCCTGTTCATCGGTGTGGCTGTGGCCCCAGCTAACGACATC
TACAACGAGCGCGAGCTGCTGAACAGCATGGGCATCAGCCAGCCCACCGTCGTATTCGTGAGCAAGAAAG
GGCTGCAAAAGATCCTCAACGTGCAAAAGAAGCTACCGATCATACAAAAGATCATCATCATGGATAGCAA
GACCGACTACCAGGGCTTCCAAAGCATGTACACCTTCGTGACTTCCCATTTGCCACCCGGCTTCAACGAG
TACGACTTCGTGCCCGAGAGCTTCGACCGGGACAAAACCATCGCCCTGATCATGAACAGTAGTGGCAGTA
CCGGATTGCCCAAGGGCGTAGCCCTACCGCACCGCACCGCTTGTGTCCGATTCAGTCATGCCCGCGACCC
CATCTTCGGCAACCAGATCATCCCCGACACCGCTATCCTCAGCGTGGTGCCATTTCACCACGGCTTCGGC
ATGTTCACCACGCTGGGCTACTTGATCTGCGGCTTTCGGGTCGTGCTCATGTACCGCTTCGAGGAGGAGC
TATTCTTGCGCAGCTTGCAAGACTATAAGATTCAATCTGCCCTGCTGGTGCCCACACTATTTAGCTTCTT
CGCTAAGAGCACTCTCATCGACAAGTACGACCTAAGCAACTTGCACGAGATCGCCAGCGGCGGGGCGCCG
CTCAGCAAGGAGGTAGGTGAGGCCGTGGCCAAACGCTTCCACCTACCAGGCATCCGCCAGGGCTACGGCC
TGACAGAAACAACCAGCGCCATTCTGATCACCCCCGAAGGGGACGACAAGCCTGGCGCAGTAGGCAAGGT
GGTGCCCTTCTTCGAGGCTAAGGTGGTGGACTTGGACACCGGTAAGACACTGGGTGTGAACCAGCGCGGC
GAGCTGTGCGTCCGTGGCCCCATGATCATGAGCGGCTACGTTAACAACCCCGAGGCTACAAACGCTCTCA
TCGACAAGGACGGCTGGCTGCACAGCGGCGACATCGCCTACTGGGACGAGGACGAGCACTTCTTCATCGT
GGACCGGCTGAAGAGCCTGATCAAATACAAGGGCTACCAGGTAGCCCCAGCCGAACTGGAGAGCATCCTG
CTGCAACACCCCAACATCTTCGACGCCGGGGTCGCCGGCCTGCCCGACGACGATGCCGGCGAGCTGCCCG
CCGCAGTCGTCGTGCTGGAACACGGTAAAACCATGACCGAGAAGGAGATCGTGGACTATGTGGCCAGCCA
GGTTACAACCGCCAAGAAGCTGCGCGGTGGTGTTGTGTTCGTGGACGAGGTGCCTAAAGGACTGACCGGC
AAGTTGGACGCCCGCAAGATCCGCGAGATTCTCATTAAGGCCAAGAAGGGCGGCAAGATCGCCGTGTAAT
AATTCTAGATTCTGCAGCCCTATAGCACCCAGCTTTCTTGTACAAAGTGGTGATAACTCTAGAGAATTCA
CTCCTCAGGTGCAGGCTGCCTATCAGAAGGTGGTGGCTGGTGTGGCCAATGCCCTGGCTCACAAATACCA
CTGAGATCTTTTTCCCTCTGCCAAAAATTATGGGGACATCATGAAGCCCCTTGAGCATCTGACTTCTGGC
TAATAAAGGAAATTTATTTTCATTGCAATAGTGTGTTGGAATTTTTTGTGTCTCTCACTCGGAAGGACAT
ATGGGAGGGCAAATCATTTAAAACATCAGAATGAGTATTTGGTTTAGAGTTTGGCAACATATGCCATATG
CTGGCTGCCATGAACAAAGGTGGCTATAAAGAGGTCATCAGTATATGAAACAGCCCCCTGCTGTCCATTC
CTTATTCCATAGAAAAGCCTTGACTTGAGGTTAGATTTTTTTTATATTTTGTTTTGTGTTATTTTTTTCT
TTAACATCCCTAAAATTTTCCTTACATGTTTTACTAGCCAGATTTTTCCTCCTCTCCTGACTACTCCCAG
TCATAGCTGTCCCTCTTCTCTTATGAAGATCCCTCGACCTGCAGCCCAAGCTTGGATCCCTCGAGTTAAT
TAAATCTAGAAGTCGACAGTACTAAGCTTTGACAGAAAAGCCCCATCCTTAGGCCTCCTCCTTCCTAGTC
TCCTGATATTGGGTCTAACCCCCACCTCCTGTTAGGCAGATTCCTTATCTGGTGACACACCCCCATTTCC
TGGAGCCATCTCTCTCCTTGCCAGAACCTCTAAGGTTTGCTTACGATGGAGCCAGAGAGGATCCTGGGAG
GGAGAGCTTGGCAGGGGGTGGGAGGGAAGGGGGGGATGCGTGACCTGCCCGGTTCTCAGTGGCCACCCTG
CGCTACCCTCTCCCAGAACCTGAGCTGCTCTGACGCGGCTGTCTGGTGCGTTTCACTGATCCTGGTGCTG
CAGCTTCCTTACACTTCCCAAGAGGAGAAGCAGTTTGGAAAAACAAAATCAGAATAAGTTGGTCCTGAGT
TCTAACTTTGGCTCTTCACCTTTCTAGTCCCCAATTTATATTGTTCCTCCGTGCGTCAGTTTTACCTGTG
AGATAAGGCCAGTAGCCAGCCCCGTCCTGGCAGGGCTGTGGTGAGGAGGGGGGTGTCCGTGTGGAAAACT
CCCTTTGTGAGAATGGTGCGTCCTAGGTGTTCACCAGGTCGTGGCCGCCTCTACTCCCTTTCTCTTTCTC
CATCCTTCTTTCCTTAAAGAGTCCCCAGTGCTATCTGGGACATATTCCTCCGCCCAGAGCAGGGTCCCGC
TTCCCTAAGGCCCTGCTCTGGGCTTCTGGGTTTGAGTCCTTGGCAAGCCCAGGAGAGGCGCTCAGGCTTC
CCTGTCCCCCTTCCTCGTCCACCATCTCATGCCCCTGGCTCTCCTGCCCCTTCCCTACAGGGGTTCCTGG
CTCTGCTCTAGCGATCGCCAATTCGCCCTATAGTGAGTCGTATTACAATTCACTGGCCGTCGTTTTACAA
CGTCGTGACTGGGAAAACCCTGGCGTTACCCAACTTAATCGCCTTGCAGCACATCCCCCTTTCGCCAGCT
GGCGTAATAGCGAAGAGGCCCGCACCGATCGCCCTTCCCAACAGTTGCGCAGCCTGAATGGCGAATGGG
[124 nt withheld, positions 9870-9993]
C
[91 nt withheld, positions 9995-10085]
A
[49 nt withheld, positions 10087-10135]
CCTTTGACGTTGGAGTCCACGTTCTTT
[37 nt withheld, positions 10163-10199]
ACCCTATCTCGGTCTATTCTTTTGATTTATAAGGGATTTTGCCGATTTCGGCCTATTGGTTAAAAAATGA
GCTGATTTAACAAAAATTTAACGCGAATTTTAACAAAATATTAACGCTTACAATTTAGGTG
Features (pLannotate 1.2.2; 26 found; start..end, strand, type, name):
     21..125     +  promoter       AmpR promoter: bla
    126..986     +  CDS            AmpR: β-lactamase; bla; confers resistance to ampicillin, carbenicillin, and related antibiotics
   1157..1745    +  rep_origin     ori: high-copy-number ColE1/pMB1/pBR322/pUC origin of replication
   1928..2020    +  CDS            lacI (fragment): lac repressor; lacI; The lac repressor binds to the lac operator to inhibit transcription in E. coli. This inhibition can be relieved by adding lactose or isopropyl-β-D-thiogalactopyranoside (IPTG).
   2033..2054    +  protein_bind   CAP binding site: CAP binding activates transcription in the presence of cAMP. E. coli catabolite activator protein
   2069..2099    +  promoter       lac promoter: promoter for the E. coli lac operon
   2107..2123    +  protein_bind   lac operator: The lac repressor binds to the lac operator to inhibit transcription in E. coli. This inhibition can be relieved by adding lactose or isopropyl-β-D-thiogalactopyranoside (IPTG). lac repressor encoded by lacI
   2168..2186    +  promoter       T3 promoter: promoter for bacteriophage T3 RNA polymerase
   2199..3002    +  misc_feature   HA-L: left homology arm from the adeno-associated virus integration site (AAVS1) within intron 1 of the human PPP1R12C gene
   3009..3034    +  misc_feature   SA: splice acceptor site
   3121..3720    +  CDS            PuroR: puromycin N-acetyltransferase; pac from Streptomyces alboniger; confers resistance to puromycin
   3758..3982    +  polyA_signal   bGH poly(A) signal: bovine growth hormone polyadenylation signal
   4001..4380    +  enhancer       CMV enhancer: human cytomegalovirus immediate early enhancer
   4382..4659    +  promoter       chicken β-actin promoter: No description available
   4660..5675    +  intron         chimeric intron: chimera between introns from chicken β-actin and rabbit β-globin
   5673..5747    +  CDS            HBB (fragment): HBB_LEPEU - Experimental evidence at protein level: Swiss-Prot protein existence level 1. Involved in oxygen transport from the lung to the various peripheral tissues. From Lepus europaeus (European hare).
   5769..5793    +  protein_bind   attB1: mutant version of attB; recombination site for the Gateway® BP reaction BP Clonase™
   5799..6515    +  CDS            EGFP: EGFP is a basic (constitutively fluorescent) green fluorescent protein published in 1996, derived from Aequorea victoria. It is reported to be a rapidly-maturing weak dimer with moderate acid sensitivity.
   6540..8189    +  CDS            luciferase: firefly luciferase synthetic luc2 version of the luciferase gene
   8217..8241    -  protein_bind   attB2: mutant version of attB; recombination site for the Gateway® BP reaction BP Clonase™
   8251..8331    +  CDS            HBB (fragment): HBB_PONPY - Experimental evidence at transcript level: Swiss-Prot protein existence level 2. Involved in oxygen transport from the lung to the various peripheral tissues. From Pongo pygmaeus (Bornean orangutan).
   8402..8457    +  polyA_signal   β-globin poly(A) signal: rabbit β-globin polyadenylation signal (Gil and Proudfoot, 1987)
   9011..9540    +  misc_feature   HA-R: right homology arm from the adeno-associated virus integration site (AAVS1) within intron 1 of the human PPP1R12C gene
   9687..9705    -  promoter       T7 promoter: promoter for bacteriophage T7 RNA polymerase
   9708..9865    +  CDS            lacZα (fragment): LacZα fragment of β-galactosidase; lacZ fragment
   9870..10298   +  rep_origin     f1 ori (sequence partly withheld): f1 bacteriophage origin of replication; arrow indicates direction of (+) strand synthesis
