[The description below was written by a language model from this plasmid's Addgene catalogue record and pLannotate feature annotations shown in this document.]
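Description:
pAAVS1-P-CAG-GFPluc2 is a pBluescript-based homologous-recombination donor plasmid for inserting a constitutive reporter transgene into the human AAVS1 safe-harbour locus, which lies in intron 1 of PPP1R12C. In E. coli it is maintained as a high-copy plasmid through a ColE1/pUC-type origin and selected with ampicillin via the β-lactamase gene. The backbone also retains the usual pBluescript remnants: an f1 phage origin, lac promoter/operator and lacZα fragments, and flanking T3 and T7 promoters.

The payload sits between left and right AAVS1 homology arms (HA-L and HA-R). Immediately downstream of HA-L is a promoter-less gene-trap selection cassette consisting of a splice acceptor, a T2A peptide (stated in the catalogue entry though not annotated in the feature table), the puromycin N-acetyltransferase gene and a bGH polyadenylation signal. Because this cassette lacks its own promoter, puromycin resistance depends on splicing into the endogenous PPP1R12C transcript, which enriches for correctly targeted integrations over random ones. Next comes the CAG promoter (CMV enhancer, chicken β-actin promoter and chimeric intron), which drives a synthetic fusion of EGFP to the luc2 firefly luciferase and is terminated by a rabbit β-globin poly(A) signal. The fusion is flanked by attB1 and attB2 sites, consistent with its insertion by Gateway cloning.

The depositor notes that the T2 protospacer sequence was deleted from HA-R, presumably so that a nuclease directed at that site does not cut the donor or the repaired allele. The construct is intended for generating human cells, such as iPSCs and their differentiated derivatives, that stably express a combined fluorescent and bioluminescent reporter.
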