Addgene plasmid #80493: pAAVS1-P-CAG-GFPluc2
Purpose: donor vector for AAVS1 targeting (puromycin selection) and constitutive GFP-luciferase fusion protein expression
Depositing lab: Knut Woltjen. Depositing organization: Kyoto University, Center for iPS Cell Research and Application. Publication: Engineering the AAVS1 locus for consistent and scalable transgene expression in human iPSCs and their differentiated derivatives. Oceguera-Yanez F, Kim SI, Matsumoto T, Tan GW, Xiang L, Hatani T, Kondo T, Ikeya M, Yoshida Y, Inoue H, Woltjen K. Methods. 2015 Dec 18. pii: S1046-2023(15)30181-X. doi: 10.1016/j.ymeth.2015.12.012. PubMed 26707206.
Backbone
  Vector backbone: pBluescript
  Backbone size w/o insert (bp): 3000
  Modifications to backbone: Homology arms for AAVS1; promoter-less SA-T2A-puro selection cassette
  Vector type: Mammalian Expression ; donor vector (human)
  Selectable markers: Puromycin
Growth in bacteria
  Bacterial resistance: Ampicillin, 100 μg/mL
  Growth temperature: 37°C
  Growth strain: DH5alpha
  Copy number: High Copy
Gene/Insert
  Gene/Insert name: GFPluc2 (alt name: GFP-luciferase fusion protein)
  Species: Synthetic
  Insert size (bp): 2391
  Promoter: CAG
  Cloning method: Gateway Cloning
  Sequencing primers: 5′ AGCCTCTGCTAACCATGTTC; 3′ ATTAGCCAGAAGTCAGATGC
Terms and licenses: Academic/Nonprofit Terms; Industry Terms: Not Available to Industry
Depositor comments: Deleted T2 protospacer sequence in HA-R
How to cite: pAAVS1-P-CAG-GFPluc2 was a gift from Knut Woltjen (Addgene plasmid # 80493 ; http://n2t.net/addgene:80493 ; RRID:Addgene_80493)
