>Addgene plasmid #80493 | pAAVS1-P-CAG-GFPluc2 | addgene partial sequence | sequence record 153715 | T3 5'-GCAATTAACCCTCACTAAAGG-3'
CCTGGGCCTGTGCCGCTTTCTGTCTGCAGCTTGTGGCCTGGGTCACCTCTACGGCTGGCCCAGATCCTTC
CCTGCCGCCTCCTTCAGGTTCCGTCTTCCTCCACTCCCTCTTCCCCTTGCTCTCTGCTGTGTTGCTGCCC
AAGGATGCTCTTTCCGGAGCACTTCCTTCTCGGCGCTGCACCACGTGATGTCCTCTGAGCGGATCCTCCC
CGTGTCTGGGTCCTCTCCGGGCATCTCTCCTCCCTCACCCAACCCCATGCCGTCTTCACTCGCTGGGTTC
CCTTTTCCTTCTCCTTCTGGGGCCTGTGCCATCTCTCGTTTCTTAGGATGGCCTTCTCCGACGGATGTCT
CCCTTGCGTCCCGCCTCCCCTTCTTGTAGGCCTGCATCATCACCGTTTTTCTGGACAACCCCAAAGTACC
CCGTCTCCCTGGCTTTAGCCACCTCTCCATCCTCTTGCTTTCTTTGCCTGGACACCCCGTTCTCCTGTGG
ATTCGGGTCACCTCTCACTCCTTTCATTTGGGCAGCTCCCCTACCCCCCTTACCTCTCTAGTCTGTGCTA
GCTCTTCCAGCCC
