>Addgene plasmid #80493 | pAAVS1-P-CAG-GFPluc2 | addgene partial sequence | sequence record 153717 | T7 5'-TAATACGACTCACTATAGGG-3'
CCTGTGGGAAGGGGCAGGAGAGCCAGGGGCATGAGATGGTGGACGAGGAAGGGGGACAGGGAAGCCTGAG
CGCCTCTCCTGGGCTTGCCAAGGACTCAAACCCAGAAGCCCAGAGCAGGGCCTTAGGGAAGCGGGACCCT
GCTCTGGGCGGAGGAATATGTCCCAGATAGCACTGGGGACTCTTTAAGGAAAGAAGGATGGAGAAAGAGA
AAGGGAGTAGAGGCGGCCACGACCTGGTGAACACCTAGGACGCACCATTCTCACAAAGGGAGTTTTCCAC
ACGGACACCCCCCTCCTCACCACAGCCCTGCCAGGACGGGGCTGGCTACTGGCCTTATCTCACAGGTAAA
ACTGACGCACGGAGGAACAATATAAATTGGGGACTAGAAAGGTGAAGAGCCAAAGTTAGAACTCAGGACC
AACTTATTCTGATTTTGTTTTTCCAAACTGCTTCTCCTCTTGGGAAGTGTAAGGAAGCTGCAGCACCAGG
ATCAGTGAAACGCACCAGACAGCCGCGTCAGAGCAGCTCAGGTTCTGGGAGAGGGTAGCGCAGGGTGGCC
ACTGAGAACCGGGCAGGTCACGCATCCCCCCCTTCCCTCCCACCCCCTGCCAAGCTCTCCCTCCCAGGAT
CCTCTCTGGCTCCATCGTAAGCAAACCTTAGAGGTTCTGGCAAGGAGAGAGATGGCTCCAGGAAATGGGG
GTGTGTCACCAGATAAGGAATCTGCCTAACAGGAGGTGGGGGTTAGACCCAATATCAGGAGACTAGGAAG
GAGGAGGCCTAAGGATGGGGCTTTTCTGTCAAAGCTTAGTACTGTCGACT
