>Addgene plasmid #80493 | pAAVS1-P-CAG-GFPluc2 | addgene partial sequence | sequence record 156092 | Luc2-Rev 5'-GCCCTTCTTAATGTTTTTG-3'
CTCGTCCATGCCGAGAGTGATCCCGGCGGCGGTCACGAACTCCAGCAGGACCATGTGATCGCGCTTCTCG
TTGGGGTCTTTGCTCAGGGCGGACTGGGTGCTCAGGTAGTGGTTGTCGGGCAGCAGCACGGGGCCGTCGC
CGATGGGGGTGTTCTGCTGGTAGTGGTCGGCGAGCTGCACGCTGCCGTCCTCGATGTTGTGGCGGATCTT
GAAGTTCACCTTGATGCCGTTCTTCTGCTTGTCGGCCATGATATAGACGTTGTGGCTGTTGTAGTTGTAC
TCCAGCTTGTGCCCCAGGATGTTGCCGTCCTCCTTGAAGTCGATGCCCTTCAGCTCGATGCGGTTCACCA
GGGTGTCGCCCTCGAACTTCACCTCGGCGCGGGTCTTGTAGTTGCCGTCGTCCTTGAAGAAGATGGTGCG
CTCCTGGACGTAGCCTTCGGGCATGGCGGACTTGAAGAAGTCGTGCTGCTTCATGTGGTCGGGGTAGCGG
CTGAAGCACTGCACGCCGTAGGTCAGGGTGGTCACGAGGGTGGGCCAGGGCACGGGCAGCTTGCCGGTGG
TGCAGATGAACTTCAGGGTCAGCTTGCCGTAGGTGGCATCGCCCTCGCCCTCGCCGGACACGCTGAACTT
GTGGCCGTTTACGTCGCCGTCCAGCTCGACCAGGATGGGCACCACCCCGGTGAACAGCTCCTCGCCCTTG
CTCACCATGGTCCAGCCTGCTTTTTTGTACAAACTTGTGATAACCTGCAGGATCCGGCGCGCCGGTACCG
CGGCCGCGAATTCTTTGCCAA
